Addgene plasmid #87794: tet-pLKO shMKP7.v1 puro
Purpose: Expresses an inducible short hairpin targeting human MKP7 sequence
Depositing lab: Kevin Janes. Depositing organization: University of Virginia. Publication: Profiling Subcellular Protein Phosphatase Responses to Coxsackievirus B3 Infection of Cardiomyocytes. Shah M, Smolko CM, Kinicki S, Chapman ZD, Brautigan DL, Janes KA. Mol Cell Proteomics. 2017 Apr;16(4 suppl 1):S244-S262. doi: 10.1074/mcp.O116.063487. Epub 2017 Feb 7. PubMed 28174228.
Backbone
  Vector backbone: Tet PLKO puro
  Backbone manufacturer: Plasmid #21915
  Backbone size w/o insert (bp): 10633
  Total vector size (bp): 8816
  Vector type: Mammalian Expression, Lentiviral
  Selectable markers: Puromycin
Growth in bacteria
  Bacterial resistance: Ampicillin, 100 μg/mL
  Growth temperature: 30°C
  Growth strain: NEB Stable
  Copy number: Low Copy
Gene/Insert
  Gene/Insert name: shMKP7
  gRNA/shRNA sequence: CCGGCCATTTGTGGAATACAA
  Species: H. sapiens (human)
  GenBank ID: NM_030640.2
  Entrez Gene: DUSP16 (a.k.a. MKP-7, MKP7)
  Promoter: TRE tight
  Cloning method: Restriction Enzyme; 5′ cloning site AgeI (unknown if destroyed); 3′ cloning site EcoRI (unknown if destroyed)
  Sequencing primers: 5′ GGCAGGGATATTCACCATTATCGTTTCAGA
Terms and licenses: Academic/Nonprofit Terms; Industry Terms: Not Available to Industry
How to cite: tet-pLKO shMKP7.v1 puro was a gift from Kevin Janes (Addgene plasmid # 87794 ; http://n2t.net/addgene:87794 ; RRID:Addgene_87794)
