[The description below was written by a language model from this plasmid's Addgene catalogue record and pLannotate feature annotations shown in this document.]
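Description:
tet-pLKO shMKP7.v1 puro is a third-generation, self-inactivating HIV-1-based lentiviral vector for doxycycline-inducible knockdown of human DUSP16 (MKP7/MKP-7). It is built on the Tet-pLKO-puro backbone, with the hairpin oligonucleotide cloned between the AgeI and EcoRI sites. The total size of about 8.8 kb is smaller than the listed empty backbone, presumably because backbone sequence between those sites was replaced by the short hairpin, although the record does not say so. In bacteria the plasmid is maintained through a ColE1/pUC-type origin and ampicillin resistance. An f1 origin, an SV40 origin and remnants of lac/lacZα cloning-vector sequence are also annotated. The catalogue lists it as low copy and grown in a recombination-deficient strain, which is typical for repeat-containing lentiviral plasmids.

The viral cassette begins with a chimeric RSV promoter/truncated 5' LTR, which makes genomic RNA production Tat-independent. This is followed by the Ψ packaging signal, RRE and cPPT/CTS, and the cassette ends in a ΔU3 3' LTR with an SV40 poly(A) signal downstream. The catalogue names the shRNA promoter as "TRE tight", but the feature table instead annotates an H1-2O2 promoter, a Pol III H1 promoter variant carrying Tet operator sites, immediately upstream of the hairpin position. The hairpin itself is not annotated. A human PGK promoter with a β-globin intron drives a bicistronic tetR–EMCV IRES–PuroR transcript, so transduced cells can be selected with puromycin and constitutively produce Tet repressor. The repressor silences the H1 promoter until doxycycline or tetracycline releases it and allows shRNA expression. This all-in-one design allows stable cell lines with conditional MKP7 depletion. The associated publication concerns phosphatase responses to coxsackievirus B3 infection of cardiomyocytes.
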