Features (pLannotate 1.2.2; 29 found; start..end, strand, type, name):
     13..601     +  rep_origin     ori: high-copy-number ColE1/pMB1/pBR322/pUC origin of replication
    784..876     +  CDS            lacI (fragment): lac repressor; lacI; The lac repressor binds to the lac operator to inhibit transcription in E. coli. This inhibition can be relieved by adding lactose or isopropyl-β-D-thiogalactopyranoside (IPTG).
    889..910     +  protein_bind   CAP binding site: CAP binding activates transcription in the presence of cAMP. E. coli catabolite activator protein
    925..955     +  promoter       lac promoter: promoter for the E. coli lac operon
    963..979     +  protein_bind   lac operator: The lac repressor binds to the lac operator to inhibit transcription in E. coli. This inhibition can be relieved by adding lactose or isopropyl-β-D-thiogalactopyranoside (IPTG). lac repressor encoded by lacI
   1024..1042    +  promoter       T3 promoter: promoter for bacteriophage T3 RNA polymerase
   1070..1296    +  promoter       RSV promoter: Rous sarcoma virus enhancer/promoter
   1297..1477    +  LTR            5' LTR (truncated): truncated 5' long terminal repeat (LTR) from HIV-1
   1524..1649    +  misc_feature   HIV-1 Ψ: packaging signal of human immunodeficiency virus type 1
   1633..1996    +  CDS            HIV-1 gag (fragment): gag protein from human immunodeficiency virus 1; gag
   2142..2375    +  misc_feature   RRE: The Rev response element (RRE) of HIV-1 allows for Rev-dependent mRNA export from the nucleus to the cytoplasm.
   2752..2852    +  CDS            Rev (fragment): human immunodeficiency virus 1 (HIV-1) Rev protein; rev; enhances nuclear export of unspliced and incompletely spliced viral mRNAs
   2893..2987    +  promoter       H1-2O2 promoter: doxycycline-inducible variant of the human H1 RNA promoter (Henriksen et al., 2007)
   3088..3205    +  misc_feature   cPPT/CTS: central polypurine tract and central termination sequence of HIV-1
   3254..3764    +  promoter       hPGK promoter: human phosphoglycerate kinase 1 promoter
   3773..4345    +  intron         β-globin intron: intron from rabbit β-globin gene
   4400..4418    +  promoter       T7 promoter: promoter for bacteriophage T7 RNA polymerase
   4429..5049    +  CDS            tetR: TETR2_ECOLX - Experimental evidence at protein level: Swiss-Prot protein existence level 1. TetR is the repressor of the tetracycline resistance element; its N-terminal region forms a helix-turn-helix structure and binds DNA. Binding of tetracycline to TetR reduces the repressor affinity for the tetracycline resistance gene (tetA) promoter operator sites. From Escherichia coli.
   5196..5658    +  misc_feature   IRES: internal ribosome entry site (IRES) of the encephalomyocarditis virus (EMCV)
   5678..6277    +  CDS            PuroR: puromycin N-acetyltransferase; pac from Streptomyces alboniger; confers resistance to puromycin
   6320..6403    +  CDS            nef (fragment): NEF_HV1Z2 - Experimental evidence at protein level: Swiss-Prot protein existence level 1. Extracellular Nef protein targets CD4(+) T-lymphocytes for apoptosis by interacting with CXCR4 surface receptors. From Human immunodeficiency virus type 1 group M subtype D (isolate Z2/CDC-Z34) (HIV-1).
   6405..6638    +  LTR            3' LTR (ΔU3): self-inactivating 3' long terminal repeat (LTR) from HIV-1
   6710..6831    +  polyA_signal   SV40 poly(A) signal: SV40 polyadenylation signal
   6871..7006    +  rep_origin     SV40 ori: SV40 origin of replication
   7027..7045    -  promoter       T7 promoter: promoter for bacteriophage T7 RNA polymerase
   7053..7208    +  CDS            lacZα (fragment): LacZα fragment of β-galactosidase; lacZ fragment
   7213..7641    +  rep_origin     f1 ori (sequence partly withheld): f1 bacteriophage origin of replication; arrow indicates direction of (+) strand synthesis
   7694..7798    +  promoter       AmpR promoter: bla
   7799..8659    +  CDS            AmpR: β-lactamase; bla; confers resistance to ampicillin, carbenicillin, and related antibiotics
>Addgene plasmid #87794 | tet-pLKO shMKP7.v1 puro | addgene full sequence | sequence record 174445 | Addgene NGS Result
CAAAGGATCTTCTTGAGATCCTTTTTTTCTGCGCGTAATCTGCTGCTTGCAAACAAAAAAACCACCGCTA
CCAGCGGTGGTTTGTTTGCCGGATCAAGAGCTACCAACTCTTTTTCCGAAGGTAACTGGCTTCAGCAGAG
CGCAGATACCAAATACTGTTCTTCTAGTGTAGCCGTAGTTAGGCCACCACTTCAAGAACTCTGTAGCACC
GCCTACATACCTCGCTCTGCTAATCCTGTTACCAGTGGCTGCTGCCAGTGGCGATAAGTCGTGTCTTACC
GGGTTGGACTCAAGACGATAGTTACCGGATAAGGCGCAGCGGTCGGGCTGAACGGGGGGTTCGTGCACAC
AGCCCAGCTTGGAGCGAACGACCTACACCGAACTGAGATACCTACAGCGTGAGCTATGAGAAAGCGCCAC
GCTTCCCGAAGGGAGAAAGGCGGACAGGTATCCGGTAAGCGGCAGGGTCGGAACAGGAGAGCGCACGAGG
GAGCTTCCAGGGGGAAACGCCTGGTATCTTTATAGTCCTGTCGGGTTTCGCCACCTCTGACTTGAGCGTC
GATTTTTGTGATGCTCGTCAGGGGGGCGGAGCCTATGGAAAAACGCCAGCAACGCGGCCTTTTTACGGTT
CCTGGCCTTTTGCTGGCCTTTTGCTCACATGTTCTTTCCTGCGTTATCCCCTGATTCTGTGGATAACCGT
ATTACCGCCTTTGAGTGAGCTGATACCGCTCGCCGCAGCCGAACGACCGAGCGCAGCGAGTCAGTGAGCG
AGGAAGCGGAAGAGCGCCCAATACGCAAACCGCCTCTCCCCGCGCGTTGGCCGATTCATTAATGCAGCTG
GCACGACAGGTTTCCCGACTGGAAAGCGGGCAGTGAGCGCAACGCAATTAATGTGAGTTAGCTCACTCAT
TAGGCACCCCAGGCTTTACACTTTATGCTTCCGGCTCGTATGTTGTGTGGAATTGTGAGCGGATAACAAT
TTCACACAGGAAACAGCTATGACCATGATTACGCCAAGCGCGCAATTAACCCTCACTAAAGGGAACAAAA
GCTGGAGCTGCAAGCTTAATGTAGTCTTATGCAATACTCTTGTAGTCTTGCAACATGGTAACGATGAGTT
AGCAACATGCCTTACAAGGAGAGAAAAAGCACCGTGCATGCCGATTGGTGGAAGTAAGGTGGTACGATCG
TGCCTTATTAGGAAGGCAACAGACGGGTCTGACATGGATTGGACGAACCACTGAATTGCCGCATTGCAGA
GATATTGTATTTAAGTGCCTAGCTCGATACATAAACGGGTCTCTCTGGTTAGACCAGATCTGAGCCTGGG
AGCTCTCTGGCTAACTAGGGAACCCACTGCTTAAGCCTCAATAAAGCTTGCCTTGAGTGCTTCAAGTAGT
GTGTGCCCGTCTGTTGTGTGACTCTGGTAACTAGAGATCCCTCAGACCCTTTTAGTCAGTGTGGAAAATC
TCTAGCAGTGGCGCCCGAACAGGGACTTGAAAGCGAAAGGGAAACCAGAGGAGCTCTCTCGACGCAGGAC
TCGGCTTGCTGAAGCGCGCACGGCAAGAGGCGAGGGGCGGCGACTGGTGAGTACGCCAAAAATTTTGACT
AGCGGAGGCTAGAAGGAGAGAGATGGGTGCGAGAGCGTCAGTATTAAGCGGGGGAGAATTAGATCGCGAT
GGGAAAAAATTCGGTTAAGGCCAGGGGGAAAGAAAAAATATAAATTAAAACATATAGTATGGGCAAGCAG
GGAGCTAGAACGATTCGCAGTTAATCCTGGCCTGTTAGAAACATCAGAAGGCTGTAGACAAATACTGGGA
CAGCTACAACCATCCCTTCAGACAGGATCAGAAGAACTTAGATCATTATATAATACAGTAGCAACCCTCT
ATTGTGTGCATCAAAGGATAGAGATAAAAGACACCAAGGAAGCTTTAGACAAGATAGAGGAAGAGCAAAA
CAAAAGTAAGACCACCGCACAGCAAGCGGCCGCTGATCTTCAGACCTGGAGGAGGAGATATGAGGGACAA
TTGGAGAAGTGAATTATATAAATATAAAGTAGTAAAAATTGAACCATTAGGAGTAGCACCCACCAAGGCA
AAGAGAAGAGTGGTGCAGAGAGAAAAAAGAGCAGTGGGAATAGGAGCTTTGTTCCTTGGGTTCTTGGGAG
CAGCAGGAAGCACTATGGGCGCAGCGTCAATGACGCTGACGGTACAGGCCAGACAATTATTGTCTGGTAT
AGTGCAGCAGCAGAACAATTTGCTGAGGGCTATTGAGGCGCAACAGCATCTGTTGCAACTCACAGTCTGG
GGCATCAAGCAGCTCCAGGCAAGAATCCTGGCTGTGGAAAGATACCTAAAGGATCAACAGCTCCTGGGGA
TTTGGGGTTGCTCTGGAAAACTCATTTGCACCACTGCTGTGCCTTGGAATGCTAGTTGGAGTAATAAATC
TCTGGAACAGATTTGGAATCACACGACCTGGATGGAGTGGGACAGAGAAATTAACAATTACACAAGCTTA
ATACACTCCTTAATTGAAGAATCGCAAAACCAGCAAGAAAAGAATGAACAAGAATTATTGGAATTAGATA
AATGGGCAAGTTTGTGGAATTGGTTTAACATAACAAATTGGCTGTGGTATATAAAATTATTCATAATGAT
AGTAGGAGGCTTGGTAGGTTTAAGAATAGTTTTTGCTGTACTTTCTATAGTGAATAGAGTTAGGCAGGGA
TATTCACCATTATCGTTTCAGACCCACCTCCCAACCCCGAGGGGACCCGACAGGCCCGAAGGAATAGAAG
AAGAAGGTGGAGAGAGAGACAGAGACAGATCCATTCGATTAGTGAACGGATCTCGACGGTATCGATCACG
AGACTAGCCTCGAGCGGCCGCAATATTTGCATGTCGCTATGTGTTCTGGGAAATCACCATAAACGTGAAA
TCCCTATCAGTGATAGAGACTTATAAGTTCCCTATCAGTGATAGAGACACCGGCCGGCCATTTGTGGAAT
ACAACTGCAGTTGTATTCCACAAATGGCCGGTTTTTGAATTCTCGACCTCGAGACAAATGGCAGTATTCA
TCCACAATTTTAAAAGAAAAGGGGGGATTGGGGGGTACAGTGCAGGGGAAAGAATAGTAGACATAATAGC
AACAGACATACAAACTAAAGAATTACAAAAACAAATTACAAAAATTCAAAATTTTCGGGTTTATTACAGG
GACAGCAGAGATCCACTTTGGCCGCGGCTCGAGGGGGTTGGGGTTGCGCCTTTTCCAAGGCAGCCCTGGG
TTTGCGCAGGGACGCGGCTGCTCTGGGCGTGGTTCCGGGAAACGCAGCGGCGCCGACCCTGGGTCTCGCA
CATTCTTCACGTCCGTTCGCAGCGTCACCCGGATCTTCGCCGCTACCCTTGTGGGCCCCCCGGCGACGCT
TCCTGCTCCGCCCCTAAGTCGGGAAGGTTCCTTGCGGTTCGCGGCGTGCCGGACGTGACAAACGGAAGCC
GCACGTCTCACTAGTACCCTCGCAGACGGACAGCGCCAGGGAGCAATGGCAGCGCGCCGACCGCGATGGG
CTGTGGCCAATAGCGGCTGCTCAGCAGGGCGCGCCGAGAGCAGCGGCCGGGAAGGGGCGGTGCGGGAGGC
GGGGTGTGGGGCGGTAGTGTGGGCCCTGTTCCTGCCCGCGCGGTGTTCCGCATTCTGCAAGCCTCCGGAG
CGCACGTCGGCAGTCGGCTCCCTCGTTGACCGAATCACCGACCTCTCTCCCCAGGGGGATCTGTGAGTTT
GGGGACCCTTGATTGTTCTTTCTTTTTCGCTATTGTAAAATTCATGTTATATGGAGGGGGCAAAGTTTTC
AGGGTGTTGTTTAGAATGGGAAGATGTCCCTTGTATCACCATGGACCCTCATGATAATTTTGTTTCTTTC
ACTTTCTACTCTGTTGACAACCATTGTCTCCTCTTATTTTCTTTTCATTTTCTGTAACTTTTTCGTTAAA
CTTTAGCTTGCATTTGTAACGAATTTTTAAATTCACTTTTGTTTATTTGTCAGATTGTAAGTACTTTCTC
TAATCACTTTTTTTTCAAGGCAATCAGGGTATATTATATTGTACTTCAGCACAGTTTTAGAGAACAATTG
TTATAATTAAATGATAAGGTAGAATATTTCTGCATATAAATTCTGGCTGGCGTGGAAATATTCTTATTGG
TAGAAACAACTACATCCTGGTCATCATCCTGCCTTTCTCTTTATGGTTACAATGATATACACTGTTTGAG
ATGAGGATAAAATACTCTGAGTCCAAACCGGGCCCCTCTGCTAACCATGTTCATGCCTTCTTCTTTTTCC
TACAGCTCCTGGGCAACGTGCTGGTTATTGTGCTGTCTCATCATTTTGGCAAAGAATTGTAATACGACTC
ACTATAGGGCGAATTGATATGTCTAGATTAGATAAAAGTAAAGTGATTAACAGCGCATTAGAGCTGCTTA
ATGAGGTCGGAATCGAAGGTTTAACAACCCGTAAACTCGCCCAGAAGCTAGGTGTAGAGCAGCCTACATT
GTATTGGCATGTAAAAAATAAGCGGGCTTTGCTCGACGCCTTAGCCATTGAGATGTTAGATAGGCACCAT
ACTCACTTTTGCCCTTTAGAAGGGGAAAGCTGGCAAGATTTTTTACGTAATAACGCTAAAAGTTTTAGAT
GTGCTTTACTAAGTCATCGCGATGGAGCAAAAGTACATTTAGGTACACGGCCTACAGAAAAACAGTATGA
AACTCTCGAAAATCAATTAGCCTTTTTATGCCAACAAGGTTTTTCACTAGAGAATGCATTATATGCACTC
AGCGCTGTGGGGCATTTTACTTTAGGTTGCGTATTGGAAGATCAAGAGCATCAAGTCGCTAAAGAAGAAA
GGGAAACACCTACTACTGATAGTATGCCGCCATTATTACGACAAGCTATCGAATTATTTGATCACCAAGG
TGCAGAGCCAGCCTTCTTATTCGGCCTTGAATTGATCATATGCGGATTAGAAAAACAACTTAAATGTGAA
AGTGGGTCCGCGTACAGCGGCTCCCGGGAGTTCTAGGGATCTGCCCCTCTCCCTCCCCCCCCCCNTAACG
TTACTGGCCGAAGCCGCTTGGAATAAGGCCGGTGTGCGTTTGTCTATATGTTATTTTCCACCATATTGCC
GTCTTTTGGCAATGTGAGGGCCCGGAAACCTGGCCCTGTCTTCTTGACGAGCATTCCTAGGGGTCTTTCC
CCTCTCGCCAAAGGAATGCAAGGTCTGTTGAATGTCGTGAAGGAAGCAGTTCCTCTGGAAGCTTCTTGAA
GACAAACAACGTCTGTAGCGACCCTTTGCAGGCAGCGGAACCCCCCACCTGGCGACAGGTGCCTCTGCGG
CCAAAAGCCACGTGTATAAGATACACCTGCAAAGGCGGCACAACCCCAGTGCCACGTTGTGAGTTGGATA
GTTGTGGAAAGAGTCAAATGGCTCTCCTCAAGCGTATTCAACAAGGGGCTGAAGGATGCCCAGAAGGTAC
CCCATTGTATGGGATCTGATCTGGGGCCTCGGTGCACATGCTTTACATGTGTTTAGTCGAGGTTAAAAAA
ACGTCTAGGCCCCCCGAACCACGGGGACGTGGTTTTCCTTTGAAAAACACGATGATAAGGATCCACCGGA
GCTTACCATGACCGAGTACAAGCCCACGGTGCGCCTCGCCACCCGCGACGACGTCCCCAGGGCCGTACGC
ACCCTCGCCGCCGCGTTCGCCGACTACCCCGCCACGCGCCACACCGTCGATCCGGACCGCCACATCGAGC
GGGTCACCGAGCTGCAAGAACTCTTCCTCACGCGCGTCGGGCTCGACATCGGCAAGGTGTGGGTCGCGGA
CGACGGCGCCGCGGTGGCGGTCTGGACCACGCCGGAGAGCGTCGAAGCGGGGGCGGTGTTCGCCGAGATC
GGCCCGCGCATGGCCGAGTTGAGCGGTTCCCGGCTGGCCGCGCAGCAACAGATGGAAGGCCTCCTGGCGC
CGCACCGGCCCAAGGAGCCCGCGTGGTTCCTGGCCACCGTCGGCGTCTCGCCCGACCACCAGGGCAAGGG
TCTGGGCAGCGCCGTCGTGCTCCCCGGAGTGGAGGCGGCCGAGCGCGCCGGGGTGCCCGCCTTCCTGGAG
ACCTCCGCGCCCCGCAACCTCCCCTTCTACGAGCGGCTCGGCTTCACCGTCACCGCCGACGTCGAGGTGC
CCGAAGGACCGCGCACCTGGTGCATGACCCGCAAGCCCGGTGCCTGACGCCCGCCCCACGACCCGCAGCG
CCCGACCGAAAGGAGCGCACGACCCCATGCATCGGTACCTTTAAGACCAATGACTTACAAGGCAGCTGTA
GATCTTAGCCACTTTTTAAAAGAAAAGGGGGGACTGGAAGGGCTAATTCACTCCCAACGAAGACAAGATC
TGCTTTTTGCTTGTACTGGGTCTCTCTGGTTAGACCAGATCTGAGCCTGGGAGCTCTCTGGCTAACTAGG
GAACCCACTGCTTAAGCCTCAATAAAGCTTGCCTTGAGTGCTTCAAGTAGTGTGTGCCCGTCTGTTGTGT
GACTCTGGTAACTAGAGATCCCTCAGACCCTTTTAGTCAGTGTGGAAAATCTCTAGCAGTAGTAGTTCAT
GTCATCTTATTATTCAGTATTTATAACTTGCAAAGAAATGAATATCAGAGAGTGAGAGGAACTTGTTTAT
TGCAGCTTATAATGGTTACAAATAAAGCAATAGCATCACAAATTTCACAAATAAAGCATTTTTTTCACTG
CATTCTAGTTGTGGTTTGTCCAAACTCATCAATGTATCTTATCATGTCTGGCTCTAGCTATCCCGCCCCT
AACTCCGCCCATCCCGCCCCTAACTCCGCCCAGTTCCGCCCATTCTCCGCCCCATGGCTGACTAATTTTT
TTTATTTATGCAGAGGCCGAGGCCGCCTCGGCCTCTGAGCTATTCCAGAAGTAGTGAGGAGGCTTTTTTG
GAGGCCTAGGGACGTACCCAATTCGCCCTATAGTGAGTCGTATTACGCGCGCTCACTGGCCGTCGTTTTA
CAACGTCGTGACTGGGAAAACCCTGGCGTTACCCAACTTAATCGCCTTGCAGCACATCCCCCTTTCGCCA
GCTGGCGTAATAGCGAAGAGGCCCGCACCGATCGCCCTTCCCAACAGTTGCGCAGCCTGAATGGCGAATG
GG
[124 nt withheld, positions 7213-7336]
C
[91 nt withheld, positions 7338-7428]
A
[49 nt withheld, positions 7430-7478]
CCTTTGACGTTGGAGTCCACGTTCTTT
[37 nt withheld, positions 7506-7542]
ACCCTATCTCGGTCTATTCTTTTGATTTATAAGGGATTTTGCCGATTTCGGCCTATTGGTTAAAAAATGA
GCTGATTTAACAAAAATTTAACGCGAATTTTAACAAAATATTAACGCTTACAATTTAGGTGGCACTTTTC
GGGGAAATGTGCGCGGAACCCCTATTTGTTTATTTTTCTAAATACATTCAAATATGTATCCGCTCATGAG
ACAATAACCCTGATAAATGCTTCAATAATATTGAAAAAGGAAGAGTATGAGTATTCAACATTTCCGTGTC
GCCCTTATTCCCTTTTTTGCGGCATTTTGCCTTCCTGTTTTTGCTCACCCAGAAACGCTGGTGAAAGTAA
AAGATGCTGAAGATCAGTTGGGTGCACGAGTGGGTTACATCGAACTGGATCTCAACAGCGGTAAGATCCT
TGAGAGTTTTCGCCCCGAAGAACGTTTTCCAATGATGAGCACTTTTAAAGTTCTGCTATGTGGCGCGGTA
TTATCCCGTATTGACGCCGGGCAAGAGCAACTCGGTCGCCGCATACACTATTCTCAGAATGACTTGGTTG
AGTACTCACCAGTCACAGAAAAGCATCTTACGGATGGCATGACAGTAAGAGAATTATGCAGTGCTGCCAT
AACCATGAGTGATAACACTGCGGCCAACTTACTTCTGACAACGATCGGAGGACCGAAGGAGCTAACCGCT
TTTTTGCACAACATGGGGGATCATGTAACTCGCCTTGATCGTTGGGAACCGGAGCTGAATGAAGCCATAC
CAAACGACGAGCGTGACACCACGATGCCTGTAGCAATGGCAACAACGTTGCGCAAACTATTAACTGGCGA
ACTACTTACTCTAGCTTCCCGGCAACAATTAATAGACTGGATGGAGGCGGATAAAGTTGCAGGACCACTT
CTGCGCTCGGCCCTTCCGGCTGGCTGGTTTATTGCTGATAAATCTGGAGCCGGTGAGCGTGGGTCTCGCG
GTATCATTGCAGCACTGGGGCCAGATGGTAAGCCCTCCCGTATCGTAGTTATCTACACGACGGGGAGTCA
GGCAACTATGGATGAACGAAATAGACAGATCGCTGAGATAGGTGCCTCACTGATTAAGCATTGGTAACTG
TCAGACCAAGTTTACTCATATATACTTTAGATTGATTTAAAACTTCATTTTTAATTTAAAAGGATCTAGG
TGAAGATCCTTTTTGATAATCTCATGACCAAAATCCCTTAACGTGAGTTTTCGTTCCACTGAGCGTCAGA
CCCCGTAGAAAAGAT
